Addgene plasmid #200083: PGK mScarlet-LC3B
Purpose: Mammalian expression of fluorescently-tagged marker for autophagic vesicles
Depositing lab: Erika Holzbaur. Depositing organization: University of Pennsylvania. Publication: Regulatory imbalance between LRRK2 kinase, PPM1H phosphatase, and ARF6 GTPase disrupts the axonal transport of autophagosomes. Dou D, Smith EM, Evans CS, Boecker CA, Holzbaur ELF. Cell Rep. 2023 May 1;42(5):112448. doi: 10.1016/j.celrep.2023.112448. PubMed 37133994.
Backbone
  Vector backbone: pEGFPc/PGK
  Backbone manufacturer: Clontech
  Backbone size w/o insert (bp): 3900
  Total vector size (bp): 5400
  Vector type: Mammalian Expression
  Selectable markers: Neomycin (select with G418)
Growth in bacteria
  Bacterial resistance: Kanamycin, 50 μg/mL
  Growth temperature: 37°C
  Growth strain: DH5alpha
  Copy number: High Copy
Gene/Insert
  Gene/Insert name: Map1lc3b (alt names: microtubule associated protein 1 light chain 3 beta; LC3B; Mpl3)
  Species: R. norvegicus (rat)
  Insert size (bp): 1500
  GenBank ID: NC_051354.1
  Entrez Gene: Map1lc3b (a.k.a. LC3B, Map1lc3, Mpl3, zbs559)
  Promoter: PGK
  Tag / fusion protein: mScarlet (N terminal on insert)
  Cloning method: Restriction Enzyme; 5′ cloning site AgeI (unknown if destroyed); 3′ cloning site EcoRI (unknown if destroyed)
  Sequencing primers: 5′ 5'-CACCCTTGGTCACCTTCAGC
Terms and licenses: Academic/Nonprofit Terms; Industry Terms: Not Available to Industry
How to cite: PGK mScarlet-LC3B was a gift from Erika Holzbaur (Addgene plasmid # 200083 ; http://n2t.net/addgene:200083 ; RRID:Addgene_200083)
