[The description below was written by a language model from this plasmid's Addgene catalogue record and pLannotate feature annotations shown in this document.]
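Description:
PGK mScarlet-LC3B is a mammalian expression plasmid of about 5.4 kb, built on a Clontech pEGFP-C-type backbone in which the usual promoter has been replaced by the human phosphoglycerate kinase 1 (PGK) promoter. It is propagated in E. coli from a high-copy ColE1/pUC-type origin and also carries an f1 phage origin. A single NeoR/KanR (Tn5 aminoglycoside phosphotransferase) gene provides selection in both hosts. A bacterial bla-type promoter placed just upstream of the SV40 enhancer/early promoter drives it for kanamycin resistance in bacteria, while the SV40 promoter together with the HSV TK polyadenylation signal allows G418 selection of transfected mammalian cells. The short hits annotated as RSF ori, ble, large T antigen and bGH poly(A) are only fragments and are most likely backbone remnants or partial matches rather than functional parts.

The payload is the red fluorescent protein mScarlet fused to the N terminus of rat LC3B (Map1lc3b), with the transcript terminated by the SV40 poly(A) signal. N-terminal tagging suits LC3 because this Atg8-family protein is processed and lipidated at its C terminus for attachment to autophagosomal membranes, so the fluorophore stays on the conjugated protein. The recorded insert size of 1.5 kb is larger than the two annotated coding regions combined, and roughly 300 bp of unannotated sequence lies between the LC3 CDS and the residual multiple cloning site. The construct is intended as a live-cell marker of autophagic vesicles. The PGK promoter generally gives moderate constitutive expression, and the associated publication concerns axonal transport of autophagosomes.
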