Features (pLannotate 1.2.2; 15 found; start..end, strand, type, name):
     47..106     +  rep_origin     RSF ori (fragment): Plasmids containing the RSF 1030 origin of replication can be propagated in E. coli cells that contain additional plasmids with compatible origins.
    129..639     +  promoter       hPGK promoter: human phosphoglycerate kinase 1 promoter
    661..1356    +  CDS            mScarlet: mScarlet is a basic (constitutively fluorescent) red fluorescent protein published in 2016, derived from synthetic construct. It has moderate acid sensitivity.
   1375..1797    +  CDS            LC3 (sequence withheld): rat LC3 protein; Map1lc3b; Atg8 family member found on autophagosomes
   2106..2143    +  misc_feature   MCS (fragment): multiple cloning site
   2160..2244    +  CDS            large T antigen (fragment): large T antigen from SV40 (simian virus 40)
   2267..2388    +  polyA_signal   SV40 poly(A) signal: SV40 polyadenylation signal
   2422..2850    -  rep_origin     f1 ori (sequence partly withheld): f1 bacteriophage origin of replication; arrow indicates direction of (+) strand synthesis
   2877..2981    +  promoter       AmpR promoter: bla
   2983..3340    +  promoter       SV40 promoter: SV40 enhancer and early promoter
   3375..4169    +  CDS            NeoR/KanR: aminoglycoside phosphotransferase from Tn5; aph(3')-II (or nptII); confers resistance to neomycin, kanamycin, and G418 (Geneticin®)
   4190..4342    +  CDS            ble (fragment): BLE_KLEPN - Experimental evidence at protein level: Swiss-Prot protein existence level 1. Binding protein with a strong affinity to the bleomycin family of antibiotics. Binds to CL990; an antimitotic-antibiotic compound. From Klebsiella pneumoniae.
   4401..4448    +  polyA_signal   HSV TK poly(A) signal: herpes simplex virus thymidine kinase polyadenylation signal (Cole and Stacy, 1985)
   4539..4555    -  polyA_signal   bGH poly(A) signal (fragment): bovine growth hormone polyadenylation signal
   4777..5365    +  rep_origin     ori: high-copy-number ColE1/pMB1/pBR322/pUC origin of replication
>Addgene plasmid #200083 | PGK mScarlet-LC3B | addgene full sequence | sequence record 393635 | Addgene NGS Result
ACGCCAGCAACGCGGCCTTTTTACGGTTCCTGGCCTTTTGCTGGCCTTTTGCTCACATGTTCTTTCCTGC
GTTATCCCCTGATTCTGTGGATAACCGTATTACCGCCATGCATTAGTTATTAATCCACGGGGTTGGGGTT
GCGCCTTTTCCAAGGCAGCCCTGGGTTTGCGCAGGGACGCGGCTGCTCTGGGCGTGGTTCCGGGAAACGC
AGCGGCGCCGACCCTGGGTCTCGCACATTCTTCACGTCCGTTCGCAGCGTCACCCGGATCTTCGCCGCTA
CCCTTGTGGGCCCCCCGGCGACGCTTCCTGCTCCGCCCCTAAGTCGGGAAGGTTCCTTGCGGTTCGCGGC
GTGCCGGACGTGACAAACGGAAGCCGCACGTCTCACTAGTACCCTCGCAGACGGACAGCGCCAGGGAGCA
ATGGCAGCGCGCCGACCGCGATGGGCTGTGGCCAATAGCGGCTGCTCAGCAGGGCGCGCCGAGAGCAGCG
GCCGGGAAGGGGCGGTGCGGGAGGCGGGGTGTGGGGCGGTAGTGTGGGCCCTGTTCCTGCCCGCGCGGTG
TTCCGCATTCTGCAAGCCTCCGGAGCGCACGTCGGCAGTCGGCTCCCTCGTTGACCGAATCACCGACCTC
TCTCCCCAGGTGGATCCACCGGTCGCCACCATGGTGAGCAAGGGCGAGGCAGTGATCAAGGAGTTCATGC
GGTTCAAGGTGCACATGGAGGGCTCCATGAACGGCCACGAGTTCGAGATCGAGGGCGAGGGCGAGGGCCG
CCCCTACGAGGGCACCCAGACCGCCAAGCTGAAGGTGACCAAGGGTGGCCCCCTGCCCTTCTCCTGGGAC
ATCCTGTCCCCTCAGTTCATGTACGGCTCCAGGGCCTTCACCAAGCACCCCGCCGACATCCCCGACTACT
ATAAGCAGTCCTTCCCCGAGGGCTTCAAGTGGGAGCGCGTGATGAACTTCGAGGACGGCGGCGCCGTGAC
CGTGACCCAGGACACCTCCCTGGAGGACGGCACCCTGATCTACAAGGTGAAGCTCCGCGGCACCAACTTC
CCTCCTGACGGCCCCGTAATGCAGAAGAAGACAATGGGCTGGGAAGCGTCCACCGAGCGGTTGTACCCCG
AGGACGGCGTGCTGAAGGGCGACATTAAGATGGCCCTGCGCCTGAAGGACGGCGGCCGCTACCTGGCGGA
CTTCAAGACCACCTACAAGGCCAAGAAGCCCGTGCAGATGCCCGGCGCCTACAACGTCGACCGCAAGTTG
GACATCACCTCCCACAACGAGGACTACACCGTGGTGGAACAGTACGAACGCTCCGAGGGCCGCCACTCCA
CCGGCGGCATGGACGAGCTGTACAAGTCCGGACTCAGATCTAGA
[423 nt withheld, positions 1375-1797]
TGACAGACATACAGCCACTTCCAACTAAAGCAAGCCTCTGCTCCCTGCTACCTGCATGGAGCCCACTGTG
ACACTCAGACCATCCCCGGTCACTCACTCACTCGTGTCTGAGAATCTCAGTGAGAGCTGCCTCTGTCACG
GACGGAAGCCAACACAGCCACCTCTCGACCTGGCTCCCCACAGCACCCACCCTCCCTGCATGCAGCTGTC
CCTGCTAACCCCCAATGTTATGTTACACTGTGTAAGTCCCCACTGCTGCCGTGTGTGGGTTGTGTACGTC
GTCATGTCCCTGGTTTATAACTATGGTGCGAATTCTGCAGTCGACGGTACCGCGGGCCCGGGATCCACCG
GATCTAGATAACTGATCATAATCAGCCATACCACATTTGTAGAGGTTTTACTTGCTTTAAAAAACCTCCC
ACACCTCCCCCTGAACCTGAAACATAAAATGAATGCAATTGTTGTTGTTAACTTGTTTATTGCAGCTTAT
AATGGTTACAAATAAAGCAATAGCATCACAAATTTCACAAATAAAGCATTTTTTTCACTGCATTCTAGTT
GTGGTTTGTCCAAACTCATCAATGTATCTTAACGCGTAAATTGTAAGCGTTAATATTTTGTTAAAATTCG
CGTTAAATTTTTGTTAAATCAGCTCATTTTTTAACCAATAGGCCGAAATCGGCAAAATCCCTTATAAATC
AAAAGAATAGACCGAGATAGGGT
[37 nt withheld, positions 2521-2557]
AAAGAACGTGGACTCCAACGTCAAAGG
[49 nt withheld, positions 2585-2633]
T
[91 nt withheld, positions 2635-2725]
G
[124 nt withheld, positions 2727-2850]
CAGGTGGCACTTTTCGGGGAAATGTGCGCGGAACCCCTATTTGTTTATTTTTCTAAATACATTCAAATAT
GTATCCGCTCATGAGACAATAACCCTGATAAATGCTTCAATAATATTGAAAAAGGAAGAGTCCTGAGGCG
GAAAGAACCAGCTGTGGAATGTGTGTCAGTTAGGGTGTGGAAAGTCCCCAGGCTCCCCAGCAGGCAGAAG
TATGCAAAGCATGCATCTCAATTAGTCAGCAACCAGGTGTGGAAAGTCCCCAGGCTCCCCAGCAGGCAGA
AGTATGCAAAGCATGCATCTCAATTAGTCAGCAACCATAGTCCCGCCCCTAACTCCGCCCATCCCGCCCC
TAACTCCGCCCAGTTCCGCCCATTCTCCGCCCCATGGCTGACTAATTTTTTTTATTTATGCAGAGGCCGA
GGCCGCCTCGGCCTCTGAGCTATTCCAGAAGTAGTGAGGAGGCTTTTTTGGAGGCCTAGGCTTTTGCAAA
GATCGATCAAGAGACAGGATGAGGATCGTTTCGCATGATTGAACAAGATGGATTGCACGCAGGTTCTCCG
GCCGCTTGGGTGGAGAGGCTATTCGGCTATGACTGGGCACAACAGACAATCGGCTGCTCTGATGCCGCCG
TGTTCCGGCTGTCAGCGCAGGGGCGCCCGGTTCTTTTTGTCAAGACCGACCTGTCCGGTGCCCTGAATGA
ACTGCAAGACGAGGCAGCGCGGCTATCGTGGCTGGCCACGACGGGCGTTCCTTGCGCAGCTGTGCTCGAC
GTTGTCACTGAAGCGGGAAGGGACTGGCTGCTATTGGGCGAAGTGCCGGGGCAGGATCTCCTGTCATCTC
ACCTTGCTCCTGCCGAGAAAGTATCCATCATGGCTGATGCAATGCGGCGGCTGCATACGCTTGATCCGGC
TACCTGCCCATTCGACCACCAAGCGAAACATCGCATCGAGCGAGCACGTACTCGGATGGAAGCCGGTCTT
GTCGATCAGGATGATCTGGACGAAGAGCATCAGGGGCTCGCGCCAGCCGAACTGTTCGCCAGGCTCAAGG
CGAGCATGCCCGACGGCGAGGATCTCGTCGTGACCCATGGCGATGCCTGCTTGCCGAATATCATGGTGGA
AAATGGCCGCTTTTCTGGATTCATCGACTGTGGCCGGCTGGGTGTGGCGGACCGCTATCAGGACATAGCG
TTGGCTACCCGTGATATTGCTGAAGAGCTTGGCGGCGAATGGGCTGACCGCTTCCTCGTGCTTTACGGTA
TCGCCGCTCCCGATTCGCAGCGCATCGCCTTCTATCGCCTTCTTGACGAGTTCTTCTGAGCGGGACTCTG
GGGTTCGAAATGACCGACCAAGCGACGCCCAACCTGCCATCACGAGATTTCGATTCCACCGCCGCCTTCT
ATGAAAGGTTGGGCTTCGGAATCGTTTTCCGGGACGCCGGCTGGATGATCCTCCAGCGCGGGGATCTCAT
GCTGGAGTTCTTCGCCCACCCTAGGGGGAGGCTAACTGAAACACGGAAGGAGACAATACCGGAAGGAACC
CGCGCTATGACGGCAATAAAAAGACAGAATAAAACGCACGGTGTTGGGTCGTTTGTTCATAAACGCGGGG
TTCGGTCCCAGGGCTGGCACTCTGTCGATACCCCACCGAGACCCCATTGGGGCCAATACGCCCGCGTTTC
TTCCTTTTCCCCACCCCACCCCCCAAGTTCGGGTGAAGGCCCAGGGCTCGCAGCCAACGTCGGGGCGGCA
GGCCCTGCCATAGCCTCAGGTTACTCATATATACTTTAGATTGATTTAAAACTTCATTTTTAATTTAAAA
GGATCTAGGTGAAGATCCTTTTTGATAATCTCATGACCAAAATCCCTTAACGTGAGTTTTCGTTCCACTG
AGCGTCAGACCCCGTAGAAAAGATCAAAGGATCTTCTTGAGATCCTTTTTTTCTGCGCGTAATCTGCTGC
TTGCAAACAAAAAAACCACCGCTACCAGCGGTGGTTTGTTTGCCGGATCAAGAGCTACCAACTCTTTTTC
CGAAGGTAACTGGCTTCAGCAGAGCGCAGATACCAAATACTGTTCTTCTAGTGTAGCCGTAGTTAGGCCA
CCACTTCAAGAACTCTGTAGCACCGCCTACATACCTCGCTCTGCTAATCCTGTTACCAGTGGCTGCTGCC
AGTGGCGATAAGTCGTGTCTTACCGGGTTGGACTCAAGACGATAGTTACCGGATAAGGCGCAGCGGTCGG
GCTGAACGGGGGGTTCGTGCACACAGCCCAGCTTGGAGCGAACGACCTACACCGAACTGAGATACCTACA
GCGTGAGCTATGAGAAAGCGCCACGCTTCCCGAAGGGAGAAAGGCGGACAGGTATCCGGTAAGCGGCAGG
GTCGGAACAGGAGAGCGCACGAGGGAGCTTCCAGGGGGAAACGCCTGGTATCTTTATAGTCCTGTCGGGT
TTCGCCACCTCTGACTTGAGCGTCGATTTTTGTGATGCTCGTCAGGGGGGCGGAGCCTATGGAAAA
