>Addgene plasmid #200083 | PGK mScarlet-LC3B | depositor partial sequence | sequence record 389320 | 5'-CACCCTTGGTCACCTTCAGC
GGCTGCTCTGGGCGTGGTTCCGGGAAACGCAGCGGCGCCGACCCTGGGTCTCGCACATTCTTCACGTCCG
TTCGCAGCGTCACCCGGATCTTCGCCGCTACCCTTGTGGGCCCCCCGGCGACGCTTCCTGCTCCGCCCCT
AAGTCGGGAAGGTTCCTTGCGGTTCGCGGCGTGCCGGACGTGACAAACGGAAGCCGCACGTCTCACTAGT
ACCCTCGCAGACGGACAGCGCCAGGGAGCAATGGCAGCGCGCCGACCGCGATGGGCTGTGGCCAATAGCG
GCTGCTCAGCAGGGCGCGCCGAGAGCAGCGGCCGGGAAGGGGCGGTGCGGGAGGCGGGGTGTGGGGCGGT
AGTGTGGGCCCTGTTCCTGCCCGCGCGGTGTTCCGCATTCTGCAAGCCTCCGGAGCGCACGTCGGCAGTC
GGCTCCCTCGTTGACCGAATCACCGACCTCTCTCCCCAGGTGGATCCACCGGTCGCCACCATGGTGAGCA
AGGGCGAGGCAGTGATCAAGGAGTTCATGCGGTTCAAGGTGCACATGGAGGGCTCCATGAACGGCCACGA
GTTCGAGATCGAGGGCGAGGGCGAGGGCCGCCCT
